>Addgene plasmid #241315 | tetO-Mex3a_HyperTRIBE-adar_deaminase-V5-t2a-mCherry | addgene full sequence | sequence record 481944 | Addgene NGS Result
CTTCACTCGAGTTTACCACTCCCTATCAGTGATAGAGAAAAGTGAAAGTCGAGTTTACCACTCCCTATCA
GTGATAGAGAAAAGTGAAAGTCGAGTTTACCACTCCCTATCAGTGATAGAGAAAAGTGAAAGTCGAGTTT
ACCACTCCCTATCAGTGATAGAGAAAAGTGAAAGTCGAGTTTACCACTCCCTATCAGTGATAGAGAAAAG
TGAAAGTCGAGTTTACCACTCCCTATCAGTGATAGAGAAAAGTGAAAGTCGAGTTTACCACTCCCTATCA
GTGATAGAGAAAAGTGAAAGTCGAGCTCGGTACCCGGGTCGAGGTAGGCGTGTACGGTGGGAGGCCTATA
TAAGCAGAGCTCGTTTAGTGAACCGTCAGATCGCCTGGAGACGCCATCCACGCTGTTTTGACCTCCATAG
AAGACACCGGGACCGATCCAGCCTCCGCGGCCCCGAATTCGAGCTCGGTACCCGGGGATCCTCTAGTCAG
CTGACGCGTGCTAGCGCGGCCATGCCTAGTCTAGTGGTATCTGGAATAATGGAAAGAAATGGGGGCTTTG
GAGAACTAGGATGTTTCGGGGGAAGCGCTAAAGACAGGGGGCTTCTGGAAGACGAGCGCGCCCTCCAGCT
GGCACTGGACCAGCTCTGCCTTCTGGGGCTGGGCGAGCCGCCTGCACCCACCGCCGGAGAAGATGGTGGG
GGAGGGGGCGGCGGAGCACCAGCCCAGCCTGCAGCACCACCTCAGCCAGCTCCCCCTCCTCCTCCAGCAG
CCGCTCCCGCTGCTCCAAGCGCAGCCCCTGCCGCTCAAACCCCACAACCTCCCACAGCCCCTAAGGGCGC
AAACGATGCCAAGCTGTGTGCCCTGTATAAAGAGGCAGAATTGAGGCTTAAAGGAAGCTCAAACACCACG
GAGTGCGTTCCCGTGCCCACCTCCGAGCACGTGGCCGAGATCGTGGGCAGGCAAGGCTGCAAGATTAAGG
CTCTGAGGGCCAAAACCAACACCTACATCAAGACACCTGTGCGAGGTGAGGAGCCAGTGTTCATGGTGAC
TGGGAGGCGGGAAGACGTGGCCACAGCCCGGCGGGAGATCATCTCTGCAGCTGAGCACTTCTCCATGATA
AGAGCCTCACGCAACAAGTCTGGCGCCGCCTTTGGCGTGGCCCCTGCTCTGCCAGGCCAAGTGACCATCC
GTGTACGAGTACCCTACCGCGTGGTGGGACTGGTGGTGGGCCCCAAGGGAGCGACCATCAAACGCATCCA
GCAGCAGACCAACACGTACATCATCACTCCCAGCCGGGACCGCGACCCCGTGTTTGAGATAACCGGCGCA
CCGGGCAACGTGGAGCGTGCGCGGGAGGAGATCGAGACGCACATCGCTGTGCGCACCGGCAAGATTCTTG
AATACAACAGCGACGGCGACTTCCTGGCTGGCAGCCCTGACGCTGCCTTGGACAGCCGCTACTCAGACGC
CTGGCGGGTGCATGCTCCAGGCTGTAAGCCGCTCTCCACCTTCAGGCAGAACAGCCTGGGCTGCATAGGC
GAATGCGGCGTGGACTCGGCCTTTGAGGCCCCGCGCCTAAGCGAGCAGGGCGGGGACTTTGGCTACAGCG
GATATCTGTTTCCGGGCTACGGTGTGGGCAAGCAGGACGTGTACTATGGCGTGGCAGAGACAAGCCCCCC
GCTGTGGGCGGGTCAGGAGAATGCCACGCCCACCTCGGTGCTCTTCTCCTCTGCCTCCTCCTCCTCCTCT
TCAGCCAAGGCACGCGCGGGCCCCCCAGGCGCGCATCGCTCTCCTGCCACCTCCGCGGGGCCAGAGCAGC
TGACCGGGCTCCCTCGGAGGCCACCCGGAGAGCCACTGCAGGGTTTCTCTAAACTGGGGACAGGCGGGCT
GCGGAGCCCCGGCAGCGGGCGGGACTGCATGGTGTGCTTTGAGAGTGAAGTGACAGCAGCCCTGGTGCCC
TGTGGACACAACCTTTTCTGCATGGAGTGTGCAGTACGCATCTGCGAGAGGACGGACCCAGAGTGTCCTG
TCTGCCACATCACCGCCACACAAGCCATCCGAATATTTTCCGGCCGCATCGATAAGCTTGGAGGTGGAGG
TAGTACCTTCCACGACCAGATAGCTATGCTGAGCCACAGGTGCTTCAATGCTCTGACCAACAGTTTCCAG
CCCTCCCTGCTCGGCCGCAAGATCCTGGCTGCCATTATTATGAAAAGAGATCCAGAGGACATGGGTGTTG
TCGTGAGTTTGGGGACAGGCAATCGCTGTGTGAAAGGGGACTCTCTCAGCCTGAAGGGAGAGACGGTCAA
TGACTGCCATGCCGAAATCATCTCCCGGAGGGGCTTCATCAGGTTTCTCTACAGTGAACTGATGAAGTAC
AACCACCACACTGCCAAGAACAGCATATTTGAGCTTGCCAGGGGAGGAGAGAAGCTGCAGATAAAGAAGA
CGGTTTCTTTTCATCTCTACATCAGCACGGCGCCATGTGGAGATGGGGCCCTCTTTGACAAATCCTGCAG
TGACCGTGCCGTGGAAAGCACAGAGTCCCGCCATTACCCTGTCTTTGAAAATCCCAAGCAAGGCAAGCTT
CGCACCAAGGTGGAGAATGGGCAAGGCACAATTCCTGTGGAGTCCAGTGATATTGTACCCACGTGGGATG
GCATCCGCCTTGGGGAAAGACTCCGTACCATGTCCTGTAGTGACAAAATCCTACGCTGGAATGTGCTGGG
CCTGCAAGGGGCGTTGTTGACGCACTTCCTACAGCCTGTGTACCTGAAATCTGTAACCTTAGGTTACCTT
TTCAGCCAAGGGCATCTGACCCGTGCTATTTGCTGCCGCGTGACCAGAGATGGGAAAGCATTTGAGGATG
GACTACGCTATCCCTTTATTGTCAACCACCCCAAGGTCGGCCGAGTCAGTGTTTATGATTCCAAAAGACA
GTCCGGAAAGACCAAGGAAACAAGCGTCAACTGGTGCATGGCTGATGGCTATGACCTAGAGATCCTGGAT
GGCACCAGAGGCACTGTGGATGGACCAGGGAAAGAGTTGTCTCGGGTGTCCAAGAAGAATATTTTCCTTC
AGTTTAAGAAGCTCTGCTCCTTCCGAGCCCGCAGAGATTTACTGCAGCTCTCTTATGGTGAAGCCAAGAA
AGCTGCCCGTGACTATGACTTAGCCAAGAACTACTTCAAGAAAAGCCTGCGAGACATGGGCTATGGGAAT
TGGATCAGCAAACCCCAGGAGGAAAAGAACTTTACGGATCCCCAGCCATGGGGTAAGCCTATCCCTAACC
CTCTCCTCGGTCTCGATTCTACGAAGCTTGTCGACGGCAGTGGAGAGGGCAGAGGAAGTCTGCTAACATG
CGGTGACGTCGAGGAGAATCCTGGCCCATCTAGAGTGAGCAAGGGCGAGGAGGATAACATGGCCATCATC
AAGGAGTTCATGCGCTTCAAGGTGCACATGGAGGGCTCCGTGAACGGCCACGAGTTCGAGATCGAGGGCG
AGGGCGAGGGCCGCCCCTACGAGGGCACCCAGACCGCCAAGCTGAAGGTGACCAAGGGTGGCCCCCTGCC
CTTCGCCTGGGACATCCTGTCCCCTCAGTTCATGTACGGCTCCAAGGCCTACGTGAAGCACCCCGCCGAC
ATCCCCGACTACTTGAAGCTGTCCTTCCCCGAGGGCTTCAAGTGGGAGCGCGTGATGAACTTCGAGGACG
GCGGCGTGGTGACCGTGACCCAGGACTCCTCCCTGCAGGACGGCGAGTTCATCTACAAGGTGAAGCTGCG
CGGCACCAACTTCCCCTCCGACGGCCCCGTAATGCAGAAGAAGACCATGGGCTGGGAGGCCTCCTCCGAG
CGGATGTACCCCGAGGACGGCGCCCTGAAGGGCGAGATCAAGCAGAGGCTGAAGCTGAAGGACGGCGGCC
ACTACGACGCTGAGGTCAAGACCACCTACAAGGCCAAGAAGCCCGTGCAGCTGCCCGGCGCCTACAACGT
CAACATCAAGTTGGACATCACCTCCCACAACGAGGACTACACCATCGTGGAACAGTACGAACGCGCCGAG
GGCCGCCACTCCACCGGCGGCATGGACGAGCTGTACAAGTAATCTAGAGCTGAGAACTTCAGGGTGAGTT
TGGGGACCCTTGATTGTTCTTTCTTTTTCGCTATTGTAAAATTCATGTTATATGGAGGGGGCAAAGTTTT
CAGGGTGTTGTTTAGAATGGGAAGATGTCCCTTGTATCACCATGGACCCTCATGATAATTTTGTTTCTTT
CACTTTCTACTCTGTTGACAACCATTGTCTCCTCTTATTTTCTTTTCATTTTCTGTAACTTTTTCGTTAA
ACTTTAGCTTGCATTTGTAACGAATTTTTAAATTCACTTTTGTTTATTTGTCAGATTGTAAGTACTTTCT
CTAATCACTTTTTTTTCAAGGCAATCAGGGTATATTATATTGTACTTCAGCACAGTTTTAGAGAACAATT
GTTATAATTAAATGATAAGGTAGAATATTTCTGCATATAAATTCTGGCTGGCGTGGAAATATTCTTATTG
GTAGAAACAACTACACCCTGGTCATCATCCTGCCTTTCTCTTTATGGTTACAATGATATACACTGTTTGA
GATGAGGATAAAATACTCTGAGTCCAAACCGGGCCCCTCTGCTAACCATGTTCATGCCTTCTTCTCTTTC
CTACAGCTCCTGGGCAACGTGCTGGTTGTTGTGCTGTCTCATCATTTTGGCAAAGAATTCACTCCTCAGG
TGCAGGCTGCCTATCAGAAGGTGGTGGCTGGTGTGGCCAATGCCCTGGCTCACAAATACCACTGAGATCT
TTTTCCCTCTGCCAAAAATTATGGGGACATCATGAAGCCCCTTGAGCATCTGACTTCTGGCTAATAAAGG
AAATTTATTTTCATTGCAATAGTGTGTTGGAATTTTTTGTGTCTCTCACTCGGAAGGACATATGGGAGGG
CAAATCATTTAAAACATCAGAATGAGTATTTGGTTTAGAGTTTGGCAACATATGCCCATATGCTGGCTGC
CATGAACAAAGGTTGGCTATAAAGAGGTCATCAGTATATGAAACAGCCCCCTGCTGTCCATTCCTTATTC
CATAGAAAAGCCTTGACTTGAGGTTAGATTTTTTTTATATTTTGTTTTGTGTTATTTTTTTCTTTAACAT
CCCTAAAATTTTCCTTACATGTTTTACTAGCCAGATTTTTCCTCCTCTCCTGACTACTCCCAGTCATAGC
TGTCCCTCTTCTCTTATGGAGATCCCTCGACTGCATTAATGAATCGGCCAACGCGCGGGGAGAGGCGGTT
TGCGTATTGGGCGCTCTTCCGCTTCCTCGCTCACTGACTCGCTGCGCTCGGTCGTTCGGCTGCGGCGAGC
GGTATCAGCTCACTCAAAGGCGGTAATACGGTTATCCACAGAATCAGGGGATAACGCAGGAAAGAACATG
TGAGCAAAAGGCCAGCAAAAGGCCAGGAACCGTAAAAAGGCCGCGTTGCTGGCGTTTTTCCATAGGCTCC
GCCCCCCTGACGAGCATCACAAAAATCGACGCTCAAGTCAGAGGTGGCGAAACCCGACAGGACTATAAAG
ATACCAGGCGTTTCCCCCTGGAAGCTCCCTCGTGCGCTCTCCTGTTCCGACCCTGCCGCTTACCGGATAC
CTGTCCGCCTTTCTCCCTTCGGGAAGCGTGGCGCTTTCTCATAGCTCACGCTGTAGGTATCTCAGTTCGG
TGTAGGTCGTTCGCTCCAAGCTGGGCTGTGTGCACGAACCCCCCGTTCAGCCCGACCGCTGCGCCTTATC
CGGTAACTATCGTCTTGAGTCCAACCCGGTAAGACACGACTTATCGCCACTGGCAGCAGCCACTGGTAAC
AGGATTAGCAGAGCGAGGTATGTAGGCGGTGCTACAGAGTTCTTGAAGTGGTGGCCTAACTACGGCTACA
CTAGAAGAACAGTATTTGGTATCTGCGCTCTGCTGAAGCCAGTTACCTTCGGAAAAAGAGTTGGTAGCTC
TTGATCCGGCAAACAAACCACCGCTGGTAGCGGTGGTTTTTTTGTTTGCAAGCAGCAGATTACGCGCAGA
AAAAAAGGATCTCAAGAAGATCCTTTGATCTTTTCTACGGGGTCTGACGCTCAGTGGAACGAAAACTCAC
GTTAAGGGATTTTGGTCATGAGATTATCAAAAAGGATCTTCACCTAGATCCTTTTAAATTAAAAATGAAG
TTTTAAATCAATCTAAAGTATATATGAGTAAACTTGGTCTGACAGTTACCAATGCTTAATCAGTGAGGCA
CCTATCTCAGCGATCTGTCTATTTCGTTCATCCATAGTTGCCTGACTCCCCGTCGTGTAGATAACTACGA
TACGGGAGGGCTTACCATCTGGCCCCAGTGCTGCAATGATACCGCGAGAACCACGCTCACCGGCTCCAGA
TTTATCAGCAATAAACCAGCCAGCCGGAAGGGCCGAGCGCAGAAGTGGTCCTGCAACTTTATCCGCCTCC
ATCCAGTCTATTAATTGTTGCCGGGAAGCTAGAGTAAGTAGTTCGCCAGTTAATAGTTTGCGCAACGTTG
TTGCCATTGCTACAGGCATCGTGGTGTCACGCTCGTCGTTTGGTATGGCTTCATTCAGCTCCGGTTCCCA
ACGATCAAGGCGAGTTACATGATCCCCCATGTTGTGCAAAAAAGCGGTTAGCTCCTTCGGTCCTCCGATC
GTTGTCAGAAGTAAGTTGGCCGCAGTGTTATCACTCATGGTTATGGCAGCACTGCATAATTCTCTTACTG
TCATGCCATCCGTAAGATGCTTTTCTGTGACTGGTGAGTACTCAACCAAGTCATTCTGAGAATAGTGTAT
GCGGCGACCGAGTTGCTCTTGCCCGGCGTCAACACGGGATAATACCGCGCCACATAGCAGAACTTTAAAA
GTGCTCATCATTGGAAAACGTTCTTCGGGGCGAAAACTCTCAAGGATCTTACCGCTGTTGAGATCCAGTT
CGATGTAACCCACTCGTGCACCCAACTGATCTTCAGCATCTTTTACTTTCACCAGCGTTTCTGGGTGAGC
AAAAACAGGAAGGCAAAATGCCGCAAAAAAGGGAATAAGGGCGACACGGAAATGTTGAATACTCATACTC
TTCCTTTTTCAATATTATTGAAGCATTTATCAGGGTTATTGTCTCATGAGCGGATACATATTTGAATGTA
TTTAGAAAAATAAACAAATAGGGGTTCCGCGCACATTTCCCCGAAAAGTGCCACCTGACGTCTAAGAAAC
CATTATTATCATGACATTAACCTATAAAAATAGGCGTATCACGAGGCCCTTTCGT
Features (pLannotate 1.2.2; 15 found; start..end, strand, type, name):
     20..290     +  protein_bind   tetracycline response element: contains seven copies of the tetracycline operator tetO tetracycline repressor TetR
    301..318     +  misc_feature   MCS (fragment): pUC18/19 multiple cloning site
    323..361     +  promoter       minimal CMV promoter: human cytomegalovirus (CMV) immediate early promoter
    455..486     +  misc_feature   MCS (fragment): pUC18/19 multiple cloning site
    512..2071    +  CDS            MEX3A: MEX3A_HUMAN - Also known as RKHD4. Experimental evidence at protein level: Swiss-Prot protein existence level 1. RNA binding protein, may be involved in post-transcriptional regulatory mechanisms. From Homo sapiens (Human).
   2099..3289    +  CDS            Adar (fragment): DSRAD_MOUSE - Experimental evidence at protein level: Swiss-Prot protein existence level 1. Catalyzes the hydrolytic deamination of adenosine to inosine in double-stranded RNA (dsRNA) referred to as A-to-I RNA editing. This may affect gene expression and function in a number of ways that include mRNA translation by changing codons and hence the amino acid sequence of proteins; pre-mRNA splicing by altering splice site recognition sequences; RNA stability by changing sequences involved in nuclease recognition; genetic stability in the case of RNA virus genomes by changing sequences during viral
   3272..3313    +  CDS            V5 tag: epitope tag from simian virus 5
   3395..4101    +  CDS            mCherry (fragment): monomeric derivative of DsRed fluorescent protein (Shaner et al., 2004) mammalian codon-optimized
   4124..4696    +  intron         β-globin intron: intron from rabbit β-globin gene
   4700..4822    +  CDS            HBB: HBB_COLGU - Experimental evidence at transcript level: Swiss-Prot protein existence level 2. Involved in oxygen transport from the lung to the various peripheral tissues. From Colobus guereza (Mantled guereza) (Eastern black-and-white colobus monkey).
   4893..4948    +  polyA_signal   β-globin poly(A) signal: rabbit β-globin polyadenylation signal (Gil and Proudfoot, 1987)
   5281..5334    -  CDS            lacI (fragment): lac repressor; lacI; The lac repressor binds to the lac operator to inhibit transcription in E. coli. This inhibition can be relieved by adding lactose or isopropyl-β-D-thiogalactopyranoside (IPTG).
   5517..6105    -  rep_origin     ori: high-copy-number ColE1/pMB1/pBR322/pUC origin of replication
   6276..7136    -  CDS            AmpR: β-lactamase; bla; confers resistance to ampicillin, carbenicillin, and related antibiotics
   7137..7241    -  promoter       AmpR promoter: bla
