[The description below was written by a language model from this plasmid's Addgene catalogue record and pLannotate feature annotations shown in this document.]
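Description:
tetO-Mex3a_HyperTRIBE-adar_deaminase-V5-t2a-mCherry is a tetracycline-inducible mammalian expression plasmid of about 7.3 kb built on the pTRE2 backbone. It is propagated in E. coli through a high-copy ColE1/pUC-type origin and selected with ampicillin via the β-lactamase gene and its native promoter. No mammalian selection marker appears in the record. Expression is driven by a tetracycline response element carrying seven tetO copies placed upstream of a minimal CMV promoter, so transcription depends on a tetracycline-controlled transactivator supplied separately. The transcript is processed through a downstream rabbit β-globin intron, a short β-globin coding remnant and the β-globin polyadenylation signal.

The payload is a single open reading frame. It begins with mouse Mex3a (1,560 bp), an RNA-binding protein whose DNA sequence was recoded to lower GC content while keeping the native amino acid sequence. The automated annotation labels this region by its human orthologue. Mex3a is fused at its C terminus to the deaminase domain of mouse Adar (residues T788 to F1170), carrying the E957Q substitution that corresponds to the hyperactive Drosophila E488Q "HyperTRIBE" mutation, followed by a V5 epitope tag. A T2A peptide, named in the catalogue entry but not annotated in the feature table, then separates mCherry, so expressing cells are marked by red fluorescence without the reporter remaining attached to the fusion.

In the HyperTRIBE approach, tethering the deaminase to an RNA-binding protein causes A-to-I editing of transcripts it contacts. The RNA targets of Mex3a can therefore be identified by sequencing after induction in mammalian cells.
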