Addgene plasmid #241315: tetO-Mex3a_HyperTRIBE-adar_deaminase-V5-t2a-mCherry
Purpose: inducible Mex3a fused to mouse Adar Deaminase domain (HyperTRIBE) and V5 with t2a mCherry for expression in mammalian cells
Depositing lab: Stavros Lomvardas. Depositing organization: Columbia University.
Backbone
  Vector backbone: pTRE2
  Total vector size (bp): 7323
  Vector type: Mammalian Expression
Growth in bacteria
  Bacterial resistance: Ampicillin, 100 μg/mL
  Growth temperature: 37°C
  Growth strain: DH5alpha
  Copy number: Unknown
Gene/Insert 1
  Gene/Insert name: Mex3a
  Species: M. musculus (mouse)
  Insert size (bp): 1560
  Entrez Gene: Mex3a (a.k.a. 2700083E18Rik, Gm411, Rkhd4)
  Promoter: tetO and CMV
  Tag / fusion protein: Adar_deaminase_domain (C terminal on insert); V5 (C terminal on insert)
  Cloning method: Other
  Sequencing primers: 5′ pTRE_Seq_Fwd: AATTCGAGCTCGGTACCCGG
Gene/Insert 2
  Gene/Insert name: Adar deaminase domain
  Species: M. musculus (mouse)
  Insert size (bp): 1149
  Mutation: E957Q
  Entrez Gene: Adar (a.k.a. Adar1, Adar1p110, Adar1p150, DRADA, mZaADAR)
  Tag / fusion protein: V5
Terms and licenses: Academic/Nonprofit Terms; Industry Terms: Not Available to Industry
Depositor comments: Mex3a is fused to the HyperTRIBE domain and V5, followed by a t2a-mCherry. Mex3a underlying DNA sequence was altered to reduce GC content, but amino acid sequence is conserved to mm10 Mex3a. The "HyperTRIBE" mutation of the adar deaminase domain is E488Q in drosophila and is conserved at the E957Q amino acid in the mouse Adar gene (amino acid references transcript uc008pzx.2 which is 1178 amino acids in length). The Adar fusion insert is a C-terminal truncation of the total Adar gene from T788 to F1170 - which spans the deaminase domain
How to cite: tetO-Mex3a_HyperTRIBE-adar_deaminase-V5-t2a-mCherry was a gift from Stavros Lomvardas (Addgene plasmid # 241315 ; http://n2t.net/addgene:241315 ; RRID:Addgene_241315)
